Addgene plasmid #46944: pIRES-Ap2a2-FKBP
Purpose: Co-expresses siRNA-resistant, FKBP-tagged AP-2 alpha subunit and G418 resistance gene in mammalian cells
Depositing lab: Margaret Robinson. Depositing organization: University of Cambridge. Publication: Rapid inactivation of proteins by rapamycin-induced rerouting to mitochondria. Robinson MS, Sahlender DA, Foster SD. Dev Cell. 2010 Feb 16;18(2):324-31. doi: 10.1016/j.devcel.2009.12.015. PubMed 20159602.
Backbone
  Vector backbone: pIRESneo
  Backbone manufacturer: Clontech
  Vector type: Mammalian Expression
  Selectable markers: Neomycin (select with G418)
Growth in bacteria
  Bacterial resistance: Ampicillin, 100 μg/mL
  Growth temperature: 37°C
  Growth strain: DH5alpha
  Copy number: Unknown
Gene/Insert
  Gene/Insert name: Ap2a2-FKBP
  Species: H. sapiens (human), M. musculus (mouse), Synthetic
  Tag / fusion protein: Mainly mouse Ap2a2 cDNA, with a fragment of brain-specific splice variant of Ap2a1, an FKBP domain, and siRNA-resistance
Terms and licenses: Academic/Nonprofit Terms; Industry Terms: Not Available to Industry
How to cite: pIRES-Ap2a2-FKBP was a gift from Margaret Robinson (Addgene plasmid # 46944 ; http://n2t.net/addgene:46944 ; RRID:Addgene_46944)
