[The description below was written by a language model from this plasmid's Addgene catalogue record and pLannotate feature annotations shown in this document.]
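Description:
pIRES-Ap2a2-FKBP is a mammalian expression plasmid of 8,597 bp built on the pIRESneo backbone. It is propagated in E. coli through a high-copy ColE1/pUC-type origin and an ampicillin resistance gene (β-lactamase with its own promoter). Selection in mammalian cells uses G418, through the NeoR/KanR aminoglycoside phosphotransferase.

The payload is a single bicistronic transcription unit driven by the human CMV immediate early enhancer and promoter. A T7 promoter lies just upstream of the insert. The first open reading frame, about 3.3 kb, encodes a modified alpha subunit of the AP-2 clathrin adaptor complex. According to the catalogue entry it is mainly mouse Ap2a2 cDNA, into which a fragment of the brain-specific splice variant of Ap2a1 and an FKBP domain have been introduced, along with changes that make it siRNA-resistant. The automated annotation labels the whole ORF as mouse Ap2a1, which probably reflects homology between the two alpha isoforms and the inserted Ap2a1 segment; it does not resolve the FKBP domain separately.

Downstream of the insert are a chimeric intron, an EMCV IRES, the neomycin resistance gene and a bGH polyadenylation signal. Because the resistance gene is translated from the same mRNA as the insert, G418-resistant cells should also express the tagged adaptor subunit.

The associated publication describes rapid protein inactivation by rapamycin-induced rerouting to mitochondria. This fits a design in which endogenous alpha subunit is depleted by siRNA and replaced with the FKBP-tagged version, which rapamycin can then drive to dimerise with a mitochondrially anchored partner supplied from a separate construct. Short fragments annotated as HIV-1 LTR, SV40 promoter and poly(A), and lac elements appear to be backbone remnants or incidental matches.
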