Features (pLannotate 1.2.2; 19 found; start..end, strand, type, name):
     36..80      -  misc_feature   bom (fragment): basis of mobility region from pBR322
    235..614     +  enhancer       CMV enhancer: human cytomegalovirus immediate early enhancer
    615..818     +  promoter       CMV promoter: human cytomegalovirus (CMV) immediate early promoter
    814..847     +  LTR            5' LTR (truncated) (fragment): truncated 5' long terminal repeat (LTR) from HIV-1
    863..881     +  promoter       T7 promoter: promoter for bacteriophage T7 RNA polymerase
    979..4281    +  CDS            Ap2a1: AP2A1_MOUSE - Also known as Adtaa, Clapa1. Experimental evidence at protein level: Swiss-Prot protein existence level 1. Component of the adaptor protein complex 2 (AP-2). Adaptor protein complexes function in protein transport via transport vesicles in different membrane traffic pathways. Adaptor protein complexes are vesicle coat components and appear to be involved in cargo selection and vesicle formation. AP-2 is involved in clathrin-dependent endocytosis in which cargo proteins are incorporated into vesicles surrounded by clathrin (clathrin-coated vesicles, CCVs) which are destined for fu
   4353..4582    +  intron         chimeric intron: chimera between introns from adenovirus and immunoglobulin heavy chain genes
   4751..5213    +  misc_feature   IRES: internal ribosome entry site (IRES) of the encephalomyocarditis virus (EMCV)
   5249..6052    +  CDS            NeoR/KanR: aminoglycoside phosphotransferase from Tn5; aph(3')-II (or nptII); confers resistance to neomycin, kanamycin, and G418 (Geneticin®)
   6090..6314    +  polyA_signal   bGH poly(A) signal: bovine growth hormone polyadenylation signal
   6318..6339    +  promoter       SV40 promoter (fragment): SV40 enhancer and early promoter
   6349..6400    +  polyA_signal   SV40 poly(A) signal (fragment): SV40 polyadenylation signal
   6464..6480    -  protein_bind   lac operator: The lac repressor binds to the lac operator to inhibit transcription in E. coli. This inhibition can be relieved by adding lactose or isopropyl-β-D-thiogalactopyranoside (IPTG). lac repressor encoded by lacI
   6488..6518    -  promoter       lac promoter: promoter for the E. coli lac operon
   6533..6554    -  protein_bind   CAP binding site: CAP binding activates transcription in the presence of cAMP. E. coli catabolite activator protein
   6567..6659    -  CDS            lacI (fragment): lac repressor; lacI; The lac repressor binds to the lac operator to inhibit transcription in E. coli. This inhibition can be relieved by adding lactose or isopropyl-β-D-thiogalactopyranoside (IPTG).
   6842..7430    -  rep_origin     ori: high-copy-number ColE1/pMB1/pBR322/pUC origin of replication
   7601..8461    -  CDS            AmpR: β-lactamase; bla; confers resistance to ampicillin, carbenicillin, and related antibiotics
   8462..8566    -  promoter       AmpR promoter: bla
>Addgene plasmid #46944 | pIRES-Ap2a2-FKBP | depositor full sequence | sequence record 66693 | pIRES-Ap2a2-FKBP sequence 8597 bps
GACGGATCGGGAGATCTCCCGATCCCCTATGGTCGACTCTCAGTACAATCTGCTCTGATGCCGCATAGTT
AAGCCAGTATCTGCTCCCTGCTTGTGTGTTGGAGGTCGCTGAGTAGTGCGCGAGCAAAATTTAAGCTACA
ACAAGGCAAGGCTTGACCGACAATTGCATGAAGAATCTGCTTAGGGTTAGGCGTTTTGCGCTGCTTCGCG
ATGTACGGGCCAGATATACGCGTTGACATTGATTATTGACTAGTTATTAATAGTAATCAATTACGGGGTC
ATTAGTTCATAGCCCATATATGGAGTTCCGCGTTACATAACTTACGGTAAATGGCCCGCCTGGCTGACCG
CCCAACGACCCCCGCCCATTGACGTCAATAATGACGTATGTTCCCATAGTAACGCCAATAGGGACTTTCC
ATTGACGTCAATGGGTGGACTATTTACGGTAAACTGCCCACTTGGCAGTACATCAAGTGTATCATATGCC
AAGTACGCCCCCTATTGACGTCAATGACGGTAAATGGCCCGCCTGGCATTATGCCCAGTACATGACCTTA
TGGGACTTTCCTACTTGGCAGTACATCTACGTATTAGTCATCGCTATTACCATGGTGATGCGGTTTTGGC
AGTACATCAATGGGCGTGGATAGCGGTTTGACTCACGGGGATTTCCAAGTCTCCACCCCATTGACGTCAA
TGGGAGTTTGTTTTGGCACCAAAATCAACGGGACTTTCCAAAATGTCGTAACAACTCCGCCCCATTGACG
CAAATGGGCGGTAGGCGTGTACGGTGGGAGGTCTATATAAGCAGAGCTCTCTGGCTAACTAGAGAACCCA
CTGCTTACTGGCTTATCGAAATTAATACGACTCACTATAGGGAGACCCAAGCTTGGTACCGAGCTCGGAT
CGCGATATCTGCGGCCTAGCTAGCGCTTAAGGCCTGTTAACCGGTCGTACGTCTCCGGATTCGAATTCAT
GCCGGCCGTATCCAAAGGGGACGGGATGCGAGGCCTAGCGGTCTTCATCTCCGACATCCGAAACTGTAAA
AGTAAAGAAGCTGAAATAAAGAGAATAAACAAAGAACTGGCAAATATTAGATCCAAATTTAAAGGTGACA
AGGCTCTTGATGGCTACAGTAAAAAGAAGTATGTCTGCAAATTGCTCTTCATCTTTCTCCTTGGTCATGA
CATTGACTTTGGACACATGGAAGCTGTGAATCTTCTGAGCTCAAACAGATACACGGAAAAGCAGATTGGC
TACCTTTTCATCTCTGTATTGGTGAACTCGAATAGTGAACTGATCCGGTTGATTAACAATGCCATCAAGA
ATGACCTGGCCAGCCGCAATCCTACGTTTATGGGTCTCGCCCTGCACTGCATTGCCAATGTGGGTAGCCG
TGAGATGGCGGAGGCCTTCGCCGGAGAGATCCCCAAGATCCTCGTGGCAGGAGATACCATGGATAGTGTG
AAGCAGAGCGCAGCCCTGTGCTTGTTACGCCTGTACAGGACATCACCTGACCTAGTTCCCATGGGCGACT
GGACATCTCGTGTGGTACACCTCCTCAATGACCAGCACTTGGGGGTAGTGACTGCAGCGACTAGCCTCAT
CACCACCCTGGCCCAGAAGAACCCTGAGGAGTTCAAGACCTCTGTCTCGCTAGCTGTCTCGCGACTGAGC
AGGATTGTGACGTCTGCATCAACAGATCTTCAGGATTATACTTACTACTTTGTCCCGGCTCCTTGGCTGT
CAGTCAAGCTTCTGAGACTGCTGCAGTGCTACCCACCCCCAGACCCTGCGGTGCGTGGCCGCCTGACTGA
GTGCTTGGAGACCATCCTGAACAAGGCCCAGGAGCCACCCAAGTCCAAGAAGGTCCAGCATTCAAATGCC
AAGAACGCTGTGCTGTTTGAGGCCATCAGCCTGATCATCCACCATGACAGTGAGCCAAACTTGCTCGTCC
GCGCCTGCAACCAGCTGGGCCAGTTCCTGCAGCACCGGGAGACGAACCTACGCTACCTGGCTCTGGAGAG
TATGTGTACCCTCGCCAGCTCTGAGTTCTCCCACGAGGCCGTCAAGACCCACATTGAGACGGTCATCAAT
GCCTTGAAGACGGAAAGAGACGTGAGTGTGAGGCAGCGGGCAGTGGACCTGCTCTACGCCATGTGTGACC
GGAGCAACGCCCAGCAGATTGTGGCTGAGATGCTGAGCTACCTAGAAACGGCTGACTACTCCATCCGAGA
GGAAATTGTGCTGAAGGTGGCCATCCTGGCTGAGAAGTATGCAGTGGACTACACTTGGTATGTGGACACC
ATCCTCAACCTCATCCGCATCGCGGGCGACTATGTGAGCGAGGAGGTGTGGTACCGCGTCATCCAGATTG
TCATCAATCGCGATGATGTGCAGGGCTATGCTGCCAAGACGGTATTTGAGGCATTGCAGGCGCCAGCATG
TCATGAGAACTTGGTCAAAGTGGGCGGCTACATCCTGGGGGAGTTTGGAAACTTGATAGCTGGGGACCCA
CGATCCAGCCCTCTGATCCAGTTCAACCTGCTCCACTCCAAGTTCCACTTGTGCAGCGTCCCCACTCGGG
CACTCCTGCTGTCCACCTACATCAAGTTCGTGAACCTCTTTCCAGAGGTAAAAGCTACCATTCAGGACGT
GCTGCGCAGTGACAGCCAGCTGAAGAATGCCGACGTGGAGCTGCAGCAGCGGGCTGTGGAGTACCTGCGA
CTGAGCACTGTCGCCAGCACTGACATCCTGGCAACTGTCCTGGAGGAAATGCCACCCTTCCCTGAGCGTG
AGTCCTCCATCTTGGCCAAGCTGAAGAAGAAGAAGGGCCCAAGCACAGTGACTGACCTGGAGGAGACCAA
GCGGGAGCGAAGCATCGATGTGAATGGGGGCCCTGAACCCGCCAAGAACCTGTACACCATGGGAGTGCAG
GTGGAAACCATCTCCCCAGGAGACGGGCGCACCTTCCCCAAGCGCGGCCAGACCTGCGTGGTGCACTACA
CCGGGATGCTTGAAGATGGAAAGAAATTTGATTCCTCCCGGGACAGAAACAAGCCCTTTAAGTTTATGCT
AGGCAAGCAGGAGGTGATCCGAGGCTGGGAAGAAGGGGTTGCCCAGATGAGTGTGGGTCAGAGAGCCAAA
CTGACTATATCTCCAGATTATGCCTATGGTGCCACTGGGCACCCAGGCATCATCCCACCACATGCCACTC
TCGTCTTCGATGTGGAGCTTCTAAAACTGGAAGGATCCATCGATGACATCAATGGGGGTGTGGAGCCCAC
CCCCAGCACTGTGTCGACCCCCTCACCCTCCGCGGACCTCTTAGGGCTGCGGGCAGCCCCTCCCCCTGCT
GCACCCCCGGCTCCCGTAGGCGGGAACCTCCTGGTGGATGTCTTCTCTGACGGCCCCACTGCACAGCCCA
GCCTGGGGCCCACTCCTGAGGAGGCCTTCCTCAGCGAGCTGGAGCCCCCTGCCCCTGAGAGCCCCATGGC
TTTGTTGGCTGACCCAGCTCCAGCTGCTGACCCAGGTCCTGAGGACATAGGCCCTCCCATTCCAGAAGCA
GATGAACTGTTGAATAAGTTCGTGTGTAAGAATAGTGGGGTCTTGTTTGAGAACCAGCTGCTGCAGATTG
GAGTCAAGTCTGAGTTCCGGCAGAACCTGGGCCGCATGTATCTCTTCTATGGCAACAAGACTTCTGTGCA
GTTCCAGAACTTCTTGCCCACCGTGGTCCATCCTGGGGACCTCCAGACTCAGCTGGCGGTGCAGACCAAG
CGTGTGGCGGCACAAGTGGACGGTGGCGCACAGGTGCAGCAAGTACTCAACATTGAGTGTCTGCGAGACT
TCCTGACGCCGCCACTGTTGTCGGTGCGCTTCCGGTACGGTGGCACCGCCCAGTCCCTCACTCTGAAGCT
CCCAGTGACCATCAACAAATTCTTCCAGCCCACAGAGATGGCGGCCCAAGACTTTTTCCAGCGCTGGAAG
CAGCTGAGCCTCCCCCTGCAGGAGGCACAGAAAATCTTCAAAGCCAACCACCCGATGGATGCTGAAGTTA
CTAAGGCCAAGCTTCTGGGGTTTGGCTCTGCTCTTCTGGACAATGTGGATCCCAACCCTGAGAACTTTGT
GGGTGCTGGAATCATCCAGACGAAGGCCCTGCAGGTGGGGTGTCTGCTTCGGCTGGAGCCCAATGCCCAG
GCCCAAATGTACCGTCTAACCCTGCGCACCAGCAAAGAGCCTGTCTCCCGTCACTTGTGTGAGCTGCTGG
CCCAGCAGTTCTGAGCGGCCGCATAGATAACTGATCCAGTGTGCTGGAATTAATTCGCTGTCTGCGAGGG
CCAGCTGTTGGGGTGAGTACTCCCTCTCAAAAGCGGGCATGACTTCTGCGCTAAGATTGTCAGTTTCCAA
AAACGAGGAGGATTTGATATTCACCTGGCCCGCGGTGATGCCTTTGAGGGTGGCCGCGTCCATCTGGTCA
GAAAAGACAATCTTTTTGTTGTCAAGCTTGAGGTGTGGCAGGCTTGAGATCTGGCCATACACTTGAGTGA
CAATGACATCCACTTTGCCTTTCTCTCCACAGGTGTCCACTCCCAGGTCCAACTGCAGGTCGAGCATGCA
TCTAGGGCGGCCAATTCCGCCCCTCTCCCTCCCCCCCCCCTAACGTTACTGGCCGAAGCCGCTTGGAATA
AGGCCGGTGTGCGTTTGTCTATATGTGATTTTCCACCATATTGCCGTCTTTTGGCAATGTGAGGGCCCGG
AAACCTGGCCCTGTCTTCTTGACGAGCATTCCTAGGGGTCTTTCCCCTCTCGCCAAAGGAATGCAAGGTC
TGTTGAATGTCGTGAAGGAAGCAGTTCCTCTGGAAGCTTCTTGAAGACAAACAACGTCTGTAGCGACCCT
TTGCAGGCAGCGGAACCCCCCACCTGGCGACAGGTGCCTCTGCGGCCAAAAGCCACGTGTATAAGATACA
CCTGCAAAGGCGGCACAACCCCAGTGCCACGTTGTGAGTTGGATAGTTGTGGAAAGAGTCAAATGGCTCT
CCTCAAGCGTATTCAACAAGGGGCTGAAGGATGCCCAGAAGGTACCCCATTGTATGGGATCTGATCTGGG
GCCTCGGTGCACATGCTTTACATGTGTTTAGTCGAGGTTAAAAAAACGTCTAGGCCCCCCGAACCACGGG
GACGTGGTTTTCCTTTGAAAAACACGATGATAAGCTTGCCACAACCCGGGATAATTCCTGCAGCCAATAT
GGGATCGGCCATTGAACAAGATGGATTGCACGCAGGTTCTCCGGCCGCTTGGGTGGAGAGGCTATTCGGC
TATGACTGGGCACAACAGACAATCGGCTGCTCTGATGCCGCCGTGTTCCGGCTGTCAGCGCAGGGGCGCC
CGGTTCTTTTTGTCAAGACCGACCTGTCCGGTGCCCTGAATGAACTGCAGGACGAGGCAGCGCGGCTATC
GTGGCTGGCCACGACGGGCGTTCCTTGCGCAGCTGTGCTCGACGTTGTCACTGAAGCGGGAAGGGACTGG
CTGCTATTGGGCGAAGTGCCGGGGCAGGATCTCCTGTCATCTCACCTTGCTCCTGCCGAGAAAGTATCCA
TCATGGCTGATGCAATGCGGCGGCTGCATACGCTTGATCCGGCTACCTGCCCATTCGACCACCAAGCGAA
ACATCGCATCGAGCGAGCACGTACTCGGATGGAAGCCGGTCTTGTCGATCAGGATGATCTGGACGAAGAG
CATCAGGGGCTCGCGCCAGCCGAACTGTTCGCCAGGCTCAAGGCGCGCATGCCCGACGGCGATGATCTCG
TCGTGACCCATGGCGATGCCTGCTTGCCGAATATCATGGTGGAAAATGGCCGCTTTTCTGGATTCATCGA
CTGTGGCCGGCTGGGTGTGGCGGACCGCTATCAGGACATAGCGTTGGCTACCCGTGATATTGCTGAAGAG
CTTGGCGGCGAATGGGCTGACCGCTTCCTCGTGCTTTACGGTATCGCCGCTCCCGATTCGCAGCGCATCG
CCTTCTATCGCCTTCTTGACGAGTTCTTCTGAGGGGATCAATTCTCTAGAGCTCGCTGATCAGCCTCGAC
TGTGCCTTCTAGTTGCCAGCCATCTGTTGTTTGCCCCTCCCCCGTGCCTTCCTTGACCCTGGAAGGTGCC
ACTCCCACTGTCCTTTCCTAATAAAATGAGGAAATTGCATCGCATTGTCTGAGTAGGTGTCATTCTATTC
TGGGGGGTGGGGTGGGGCAGGACAGCAAGGGGGAGGATTGGGAAGACAATAGCAGGCATGCTGGGGATGC
GGTGGGCTCTATGGCTTCTGAGGCGGAAAGAACCAGCTGGGGCTCGAGTGCATTCTAGTTGTGGTTTGTC
CAAACTCATCAATGTATCTTATCATGTCTGTATACCGTCGACCTCTAGCTAGAGCTTGGCGTAATCATGG
TCATAGCTGTTTCCTGTGTGAAATTGTTATCCGCTCACAATTCCACACAACATACGAGCCGGAAGCATAA
AGTGTAAAGCCTGGGGTGCCTAATGAGTGAGCTAACTCACATTAATTGCGTTGCGCTCACTGCCCGCTTT
CCAGTCGGGAAACCTGTCGTGCCAGCTGCATTAATGAATCGGCCAACGCGCGGGGAGAGGCGGTTTGCGT
ATTGGGCGCTCTTCCGCTTCCTCGCTCACTGACTCGCTGCGCTCGGTCGTTCGGCTGCGGCGAGCGGTAT
CAGCTCACTCAAAGGCGGTAATACGGTTATCCACAGAATCAGGGGATAACGCAGGAAAGAACATGTGAGC
AAAAGGCCAGCAAAAGGCCAGGAACCGTAAAAAGGCCGCGTTGCTGGCGTTTTTCCATAGGCTCCGCCCC
CCTGACGAGCATCACAAAAATCGACGCTCAAGTCAGAGGTGGCGAAACCCGACAGGACTATAAAGATACC
AGGCGTTTCCCCCTGGAAGCTCCCTCGTGCGCTCTCCTGTTCCGACCCTGCCGCTTACCGGATACCTGTC
CGCCTTTCTCCCTTCGGGAAGCGTGGCGCTTTCTCAATGCTCACGCTGTAGGTATCTCAGTTCGGTGTAG
GTCGTTCGCTCCAAGCTGGGCTGTGTGCACGAACCCCCCGTTCAGCCCGACCGCTGCGCCTTATCCGGTA
ACTATCGTCTTGAGTCCAACCCGGTAAGACACGACTTATCGCCACTGGCAGCAGCCACTGGTAACAGGAT
TAGCAGAGCGAGGTATGTAGGCGGTGCTACAGAGTTCTTGAAGTGGTGGCCTAACTACGGCTACACTAGA
AGGACAGTATTTGGTATCTGCGCTCTGCTGAAGCCAGTTACCTTCGGAAAAAGAGTTGGTAGCTCTTGAT
CCGGCAAACAAACCACCGCTGGTAGCGGTGGTTTTTTTGTTTGCAAGCAGCAGATTACGCGCAGAAAAAA
AGGATCTCAAGAAGATCCTTTGATCTTTTCTACGGGGTCTGACGCTCAGTGGAACGAAAACTCACGTTAA
GGGATTTTGGTCATGAGATTATCAAAAAGGATCTTCACCTAGATCCTTTTAAATTAAAAATGAAGTTTTA
AATCAATCTAAAGTATATATGAGTAAACTTGGTCTGACAGTTACCAATGCTTAATCAGTGAGGCACCTAT
CTCAGCGATCTGTCTATTTCGTTCATCCATAGTTGCCTGACTCCCCGTCGTGTAGATAACTACGATACGG
GAGGGCTTACCATCTGGCCCCAGTGCTGCAATGATACCGCGAGACCCACGCTCACCGGCTCCAGATTTAT
CAGCAATAAACCAGCCAGCCGGAAGGGCCGAGCGCAGAAGTGGTCCTGCAACTTTATCCGCCTCCATCCA
GTCTATTAATTGTTGCCGGGAAGCTAGAGTAAGTAGTTCGCCAGTTAATAGTTTGCGCAACGTTGTTGCC
ATTGCTACAGGCATCGTGGTGTCACGCTCGTCGTTTGGTATGGCTTCATTCAGCTCCGGTTCCCAACGAT
CAAGGCGAGTTACATGATCCCCCATGTTGTGCAAAAAAGCGGTTAGCTCCTTCGGTCCTCCGATCGTTGT
CAGAAGTAAGTTGGCCGCAGTGTTATCACTCATGGTTATGGCAGCACTGCATAATTCTCTTACTGTCATG
CCATCCGTAAGATGCTTTTCTGTGACTGGTGAGTACTCAACCAAGTCATTCTGAGAATAGTGTATGCGGC
GACCGAGTTGCTCTTGCCCGGCGTCAATACGGGATAATACCGCGCCACATAGCAGAACTTTAAAAGTGCT
CATCATTGGAAAACGTTCTTCGGGGCGAAAACTCTCAAGGATCTTACCGCTGTTGAGATCCAGTTCGATG
TAACCCACTCGTGCACCCAACTGATCTTCAGCATCTTTTACTTTCACCAGCGTTTCTGGGTGAGCAAAAA
CAGGAAGGCAAAATGCCGCAAAAAAGGGAATAAGGGCGACACGGAAATGTTGAATACTCATACTCTTCCT
TTTTCAATATTATTGAAGCATTTATCAGGGTTATTGTCTCATGAGCGGATACATATTTGAATGTATTTAG
AAAAATAAACAAATAGGGGTTCCGCGCACATTTCCCCGAAAAGTGCCACCTGACGTC
