>Addgene plasmid #46944 | pIRES-Ap2a2-FKBP | addgene partial sequence | sequence record 71550 | CMV-F 5'-CGCAAATGGGCGGTAGGCGTG-3'
ACTAGAGAACCCACTGCTTACTGGCTTATCGAAATTAATACGACTCACTATAGGGAGACCCAAGCTTGGT
ACCGAGCTCGGATCGCGATATCTGCGGCCTAGCTAGCGCTTAAGGCCTGTTAACCGGTCGTACGTCTCCG
GATTCGAATTCCATGCCGGCCGTATCCAAGGGGGACGGGATGCGAGGCCTAGCGGTCTTCATCTCCGACA
TCCGCAACTGTAAAAGTAAAGAAGCTGAAATAAAGAGAATAAACAAAGAACTGGCAAATATTAGATCCAA
ATTTAAAGGTGACAAGGCTCTTGATGGCTACAGTAAAAAGAAGTATGTCTGCAAATTGCTCTTCATCTTT
CTCCTTGGTCATGACATTGACTTTGGACACATGGAAGCTGTGAATCTTCTGAGCTCAAACAGATACACGG
AAAAGCAGATTGGCTACCTTTTCATCTCTGTATTGGTGAACTCGAATAGTGAACTGATCCGGTTGATTAA
CAATGCCATCAAGAATGACCTGGCCAGCCGCAATCCTACGTTTATGGGTCTCGCCCTGCACTGCATTGCC
AATGTGGGTAGCCGTGAGATGGCGGAGGCCTTCGCCGGAGAGATCCCCAAGATCCTCGTGGCAGGAGATA
CCATGGATAGTGTGAAGCAGAGCGCAGCCCTGTGCTTGTTACGCCTGTACAGGACATCACCTGACCTAGT
TCCCATGGGCGACTGGACATCTCGTGTGGTACACCTCCTCAATGACCAGCACTTGGGGGTAGTGACTGCA
GCGACTAGCCTCATCACCACCCTGGCCCAGAAGAACCCTGAGGAGTTCAAGACCTCTGTCTCGCTAGCTG
TCTCGCGACTGAGCAGGATTGTGACGTCTGCATCAACAGATCTTCAGGATTATACTTACTACTTTGTCCC
GGCTCCTTGGCTGTCAGTCAAGCT
