>Addgene plasmid #46944 | pIRES-Ap2a2-FKBP | addgene partial sequence | sequence record 71555 | Fkbp1a-R 5'-TCTGACCCACACTCATCTGG-3'
CTCCTGCTTGCCTAGCATAAACTTAAAGGGCTTGTTTCTGTCCCGGGAGGAATCAAATTTCTTTCCATCT
TCAAGCATCCCGGTGTAGTGCACCACGCAGGTCTGGCCGCGCTTGGGGAAGGTGCGCCCGTCTCCTGGGG
AGATGGTTTCCACCTGCACTCCCATGGTGTACAGGTTCTTGGCGGGTTCAGGGCCCCCATTCACATCGAT
GCTTCGCTCCCGCTTGGTCTCCTCCAGGTCAGTCACTGTGCTTGGGCCCTTCTTCTTCTTCAGCTTGGCC
AAGATGGAGGACTCACGCTCAGGGAAGGGTGGCATTTCCTCCAGGACAGTTGCCAGGATGTCAGTGCTGG
CGACAGTGCTCAGTCGCAGGTACTCCACAGCCCGCTGCTGCAGCTCCACGTCGGCATTCTTCAGCTGGCT
GTCACTGCGCAGCACGTCCTGAATGGTAGCTTTTACCTCTGGAAAGAGGTTCACGAACTTGATGTAGGTG
GACAGCAGGAGTGCCCGAGTGGGGACGCTGCACAAGTGGAACTTGGAGTGGAGCAGGTTGAACTGGATCA
GAGGGCTGGATCGTGGGTCCCCAGCTATCAAGTTTCCAAACTCCCCCAGGATGTAGCCGCCCACTTTGAC
CAAGTTCTCATGACATGCTGGCGCCTGCAATGCCTCAAATACCGTCTTGGCAGCATAGCCCTGCACATCA
TCGCGATTGATGACAATCTGGATGACGCGGTACCACACCTCCTCGCTCACATAGTCGCCCGCGATGCGGA
TGAGGTTGAGGATGGTGTCCACATACCAAGTGTAGTCCACTGCATACTTCTCAGCCAGGATGGCCACCTT
CAGCACAATTTCCTCTCGGATGGAGTAGTCAGCCGTTTCTAGGTAGCTCAGCATCTCAGCCACAATCTGC
TGGGCGTTGCTCCGGTCACACATGGCGT
