>Addgene plasmid #46944 | pIRES-Ap2a2-FKBP | addgene partial sequence | sequence record 71557 | IRES-F 5'-TGGCTCTCCTCAAGCGTATT-3'
CCATTGTATGGGATCTGATCTGGGGCCTCGGTGCACATGCTTTACATGTGTTTAGTCGAGGTTAAAAAAA
CGTCTAGGCCCCCCGAACCACGGGGACGTGGTTTTCCTTTGAAAAACACGATGATAAGCTTGCCACAACC
CGGGATAATTCCTGCAGCCAATATGGGATCGGCCATTGAACAAGATGGATTGCACGCAGGTTCTCCGGCC
GCTTGGGTGGAGAGGCTATTCGGCTATGACTGGGCACAACAGACAATCGGCTGCTCTGATGCCGCCGTGT
TCCGGCTGTCAGCGCAGGGGCGCCCGGTTCTTTTTGTCAAGACCGACCTGTCCGGTGCCCTGAATGAACT
GCAGGACGAGGCAGCGCGGCTATCGTGGCTGGCCACGACGGGCGTTCCTTGCGCAGCTGTGCTCGACGTT
GTCACTGAAGCGGGAAGGGACTGGCTGCTATTGGGCGAAGTGCCGGGGCAGGATCTCCTGTCATCTCACC
TTGCTCCTGCCGAGAAAGTATCCATCATGGCTGATGCAATGCGGCGGCTGCATACGCTTGATCCGGCTAC
CTGCCCATTCGACCACCAAGCGAAACATCGCATCGAGCGAGCACGTACTCGGATGGAAGCCGGTCTTGTC
GATCAGGATGATCTGGACGAAGAGCATCAGGGGCTCGCGCCAGCCGAACTGTTCGCCAGGCTCAAGGCGC
GCATGCCCGACGGCGATGATCTCGTCGTGACCCATGGCGATGCCTGCTTGCCGAATATCATGGTGGAAAA
TGGCCGCTTTTCTGGATTCATCGACTGTGGCCGGCTGGGTGTGGCGGACCGCTATCAGGACATAGCGTTG
GCTACCCGTGATATTGCTGAAG
