>Addgene plasmid #46944 | pIRES-Ap2a2-FKBP | addgene partial sequence | sequence record 71563 | synth-int-R 5'-ggagtactcaccccaacagc-3'
GGATCAGTTATCTATGCGGCCGCTCAGAACTGCTGTGCCAGCAGCTCACACAAGTGACGGGAGACAGGCT
CTTTGCTGGTGCGCAGGGTTAGACGGTACATTTGGGCCTGGGCATTGGGCTCCAGCCGAAGCAGACACCC
CACCTGCAGGGCCTTCGTCTGGATGATTCCAGCACCCACAAAGTTCTCAGGGTTGGGATCCACATTGTCC
AGAAGAGCAGAGCCAAACCCCAGAAGCTTGGCCTTAGTAACTTCAGCATCCATCGGGTGGTTGGCTTTGA
AGATTTTCTGTGCCTCCTGCAGGGGGAGGCTCAGCTGCTTCCAGCGCTGGAAAAAGTCTTGGGCCGCCAT
CTCTGTGGGCTGGAAGAATTTGTTGATGGTCACTGGGAGCTTCAGAGTGAGGGACTGGGCGGTGCCACCG
TACCGGAAGCGCACCGACAACAGTGGCGGCGTCAGGAAGTCTCGCAGACACTCAATGTTGAGTACTTGCT
GCACCTGTGCGCCACCGTCCACTTGTGCCGCCACACGCTTGGTCTGCACCGCCAGCTGAGTCTGGAGGTC
CCCAGGATGGACCACGGTGGGCAAGAAGTTCTGGAACTGCACAGAAGTCTTGTTGCCATAGAAGAGATAC
ATGCGGCCCAGGTTCTGCCGGAACTCAGACTTGACTCCAATCTGCAGCAGCTGGTTCTCAAACAAGACCC
CACTATTCTTACACACGAACTTATTCAACAGTTCATCTGCTTCTGGAATGGGAGGGCCTATGTCCTCAGG
ACCTGGGTCAGCAGCTGGAGCTGGGTCAGCCAACAAAGCCATGGGGCTCTCAGGGGCAGGGGGCTCCAGC
TCGCTGA
